>Addgene plasmid #142875 | TFORF1857 | addgene full sequence | sequence record 396061 | Addgene NGS Result
TTAATGTAGTCTTATGCAATACTCTTGTAGTCTTGCAACATGGTAACGATGAGTTAGCAACATGCCTTAC
AAGGAGAGAAAAAGCACCGTGCATGCCGATTGGTGGAAGTAAGGTGGTACGATCGTGCCTTATTAGGAAG
GCAACAGACGGGTCTGACATGGATTGGACGAACCACTGAATTGCCGCATTGCAGAGATATTGTATTTAAG
TGCCTAGCTCGATACATAAACGGGTCTCTCTGGTTAGACCAGATCTGAGCCTGGGAGCTCTCTGGCTAAC
TAGGGAACCCACTGCTTAAGCCTCAATAAAGCTTGCCTTGAGTGCTTCAAGTAGTGTGTGCCCGTCTGTT
GTGTGACTCTGGTAACTAGAGATCCCTCAGACCCTTTTAGTCAGTGTGGAAAATCTCTAGCAGTGGCGCC
CGAACAGGGACTTGAAAGCGAAAGGGAAACCAGAGGAGCTCTCTCGACGCAGGACTCGGCTTGCTGAAGC
GCGCACGGCAAGAGGCGAGGGGCGGCGACTGGTGAGTACGCCAAAAATTTTGACTAGCGGAGGCTAGAAG
GAGAGAGATGGGTGCGAGAGCGTCAGTATTAAGCGGGGGAGAATTAGATCGCGATGGGAAAAAATTCGGT
TAAGGCCAGGGGGAAAGAAAAAATATAAATTAAAACATATAGTATGGGCAAGCAGGGAGCTAGAACGATT
CGCAGTTAATCCTGGCCTGTTAGAAACATCAGAAGGCTGTAGACAAATACTGGGACAGCTACAACCATCC
CTTCAGACAGGATCAGAAGAACTTAGATCATTATATAATACAGTAGCAACCCTCTATTGTGTGCATCAAA
GGATAGAGATAAAAGACACCAAGGAAGCTTTAGACAAGATAGAGGAAGAGCAAAACAAAAGTAAGACCAC
CGCACAGCAAGCGGCCGCTGATCTTCAGACCTGGAGGAGGAGATATGAGGGACAATTGGAGAAGTGAATT
ATATAAATATAAAGTAGTAAAAATTGAACCATTAGGAGTAGCACCCACCAAGGCAAAGAGAAGAGTGGTG
CAGAGAGAAAAAAGAGCAGTGGGAATAGGAGCTTTGTTCCTTGGGTTCTTGGGAGCAGCAGGAAGCACTA
TGGGCGCAGCGTCAATGACGCTGACGGTACAGGCCAGACAATTATTGTCTGGTATAGTGCAGCAGCAGAA
CAATTTGCTGAGGGCTATTGAGGCGCAACAGCATCTGTTGCAACTCACAGTCTGGGGCATCAAGCAGCTC
CAGGCAAGAATCCTGGCTGTGGAAAGATACCTAAAGGATCAACAGCTCCTGGGGATTTGGGGTTGCTCTG
GAAAACTCATTTGCACCACTGCTGTGCCTTGGAATGCTAGTTGGAGTAATAAATCTCTGGAACAGATTTG
GAATCACACGACCTGGATGGAGTGGGACAGAGAAATTAACAATTACACAAGCTTAATACACTCCTTAATT
GAAGAATCGCAAAACCAGCAAGAAAAGAATGAACAAGAATTATTGGAATTAGATAAATGGGCAAGTTTGT
GGAATTGGTTTAACATAACAAATTGGCTGTGGTATATAAAATTATTCATAATGATAGTAGGAGGCTTGGT
AGGTTTAAGAATAGTTTTTGCTGTACTTTCTATAGTGAATAGAGTTAGGCAGGGATATTCACCATTATCG
TTTCAGACCCACCTCCCAACCCCGAGGGGACCCATGCATTGCATCTCAATTAGTCAGCAACCAGGTGTGG
AAAGTCCCCAGGCTCCCCAGCAGGCAGAAGTATGCAAAGCATGCGTCTCAATTAGTCAGCAACCATAGTC
CCGCCCCTAACTCCGCCCATCCCGCCCCTAACTCCGCCCAGTTCCGCCCATTCTCCGCCCCATGGCTGAC
TAATTTTTTTTATTTATGCAGAGGCCGAGGCCGCCTCGGCCTCTGAGCTATTCCAGAAGTAGTGAGGAGG
CTTTTTTGGAGGCCTAGGCTTTTGCAAAAAGCTTTCTAGAGGTACCACCGGAGCTTACCATGACCGAGTA
CAAGCCCACGGTGCGCCTCGCCACCCGCGACGACGTCCCCAGGGCCGTACGCACCCTCGCCGCCGCGTTC
GCCGACTACCCCGCCACGCGCCACACCGTCGATCCGGACCGCCACATCGAGCGGGTCACCGAGCTGCAAG
AACTCTTCCTCACGCGCGTCGGGCTCGACATCGGCAAGGTGTGGGTCGCGGACGACGGCGCCGCCGTGGC
GGTCTGGACCACGCCGGAGAGCGTCGAAGCGGGGGCGGTGTTCGCCGAGATCGGCCCGCGCATGGCCGAG
TTGAGCGGTTCCCGGCTGGCCGCGCAGCAACAGATGGAAGGCCTCCTGGCGCCGCACCGGCCCAAGGAGC
CCGCGTGGTTCCTGGCCACCGTCGGCGTCTCGCCCGACCACCAGGGCAAGGGTCTGGGCAGCGCCGTCGT
GCTCCCCGGAGTGGAGGCGGCCGAGCGCGCCGGGGTGCCCGCCTTCCTGGAGACCTCCGCGCCCCGCAAC
CTCCCCTTCTACGAGCGGCTCGGCTTCACCGTCACCGCCGACGTCGAGGTGCCCGAAGGACCGCGCACCT
GGTGCATGACCCGCAAGCCCGGTGCCAGTTAACGAATTCTAGATCTTGAGACAAATGGCAGTATTCATCC
ACAATTTTAAAAGAAAAGGGGGGATTGGGGGGTACAGTGCAGGGGAAAGAATAGTAGACATAATAGCAAC
AGACATACAAACTAAAGAATTACAAAAACAAATTACAAAAATTCAAAATTTTCGGGTTTATTACAGGGAC
AGCAGAGATCCACTTTGGCGCCGGCTCGAGGCCTGCAGGTGCAAAGATGGATAAAGTTTTAAACAGAGAG
GAATCTTTGCAGCTAATGGACCTTCTAGGTCTTGAAAGGAGTGGGAATTGGCTCCGGTGCCCGTCAGTGG
GCAGAGCGCACATCGCCCACAGTCCCCGAGAAGTTGGGGGGAGGGGTCGGCAATTGAACCGGTGCCTAGA
GAAGGTGGCGCGGGGTAAACTGGGAAAGTGATGTCGTGTACTGGCTCCGCCTTTTTCCCGAGGGTGGGGG
AGAACCGTATATAAGTGCAGTAGTCGCCGTGAACGTTCTTTTTCGCAACGGGTTTGCCGCCAGAACACAG
GTAAGTGCCGTGTGTGGTTCCCGCGGGCCTGGCCTCTTTACGGGTTATGGCCCTTGCGTGCCTTGAATTA
CTTCCACCTGGCTGCAGTACGTGATTCTTGATCCCGAGCTTCGGGTTGGAAGTGGGTGGGAGAGTTCGAG
GCCTTGCGCTTAAGGAGCCCCTTCGCCTCGTGCTTGAGTTGAGGCCTGGCCTGGGCGCTGGGGCCGCCGC
GTGCGAATCTGGTGGCACCTTCGCGCCTGTCTCGCTGCTTTCGATAAGTCTCTAGCCATTTAAAATTTTT
GATGACCTGCTGCGACGCTTTTTTTCTGGCAAGATAGTCTTGTAAATGCGGGCCAAGATCTGCACACTGG
TATTTCGGTTTTTGGGGCCGCGGGCGGCGACGGGGCCCGTGCGTCCCAGCGCACATGTTCGGCGAGGCGG
GGCCTGCGAGCGCGGCCACCGAGAATCGGACGGGGGTAGTCTCAAGCTGGCCGGCCTGCTCTGGTGCCTG
GCCTCGCGCCGCCGTGTATCGCCCCGCCCTGGGCGGCAAGGCTGGCCCGGTCGGCACCAGTTGCGTGAGC
GGAAAGATGGCCGCTTCCCGGCCCTGCTGCAGGGAGCTCAAAATGGAGGACGCGGCGCTCGGGAGAGCGG
GCGGGTGAGTCACCCACACAAAGGAAAAGGGCCTTTCCGTCCTCAGCCGTCGCTTCATGTGACTCCACGG
AGTACCGGGCGCCGTCCAGGCACCTCGATTAGTTCTCGAGCTTTTGGAGTACGTCGTCTTTAGGTTGGGG
GGAGGGGTTTTATGCGATGGAGTTTCCCCACACTGAGTGGGTGGAGACTGAAGTTAGGCCAGCTTGGCAC
TTGATGTAATTCTCCTTGGAATTTGCCCTTTTTGAGTTTGGATCTTGGTTCATTCTCAAGCCTCAGACAG
TGGTTCAAAGTTTTTTTCTTCCATTTCAGGTGTCGTGAGGCTAGCACCGCCACCATGGACAACTACAGCA
CAGGCTACGACGTCAAGCCACCTTGCTTGTACCAAATGCCCCTGTCCGGACAGCAGTCCTCCATTAAGGT
AGAAGACATTCAGATGCACAACTACCAGCAACACAGCCACCTGCCCCCCCAGTCTGAGGAGATGATGCCG
CACTCCGGGTCGGTTTACTACAAGCCCTCCTCGCCCCCGACGCCCACCACCCCGGGCTTCCAGGTGCAGC
ACAGCCCCATGTGGGACGACCCGGGATCTCTCCACAACTTCCACCAGAACTACGTGGCCACTACGCACAT
GATCGAGCAGAGGAAAACGCCAGTCTCCCGCCTCTCCCTCTTCTCCTTTAAGCAATCGCCCCCTGGCACC
CCGGTGTCTAGTTGCCAGATGCGCTTCGACGGGCCCCTGCACGTCCCCATGAACCCGGAGCCCGCCGGCA
GCCACCACGTGGTGGACGGGCAGACCTTCGCTGTGCCCAACCCCATTCGCAAGCCCGCGTCCATGGGCTT
CCCGGGCCTGCAGATCGGCCACGCGTCTCAGCTGCTCGACACGCAGGTGCCCTCACCGCCGTCGCGGGGC
TCCCCCTCCAACGAGGGGCTGTGCGCTGTGTGTGGGGACAACGCGGCCTGCCAACACTACGGCGTGCGCA
CCTGTGAGGGCTGCAAAGGCTTCTTTAAGCGCACAGTGCAAAAAAATGCAAAATACGTGTGTTTAGCAAA
TAAAAACTGCCCAGTGGACAAGCGTCGCCGGAATCGCTGTCAGTACTGCCGATTTCAGAAGTGCCTGGCT
GTTGGGATGGTCAAAGAAGTGGTTCGCACAGACAGTTTAAAAGGCCGGAGAGGTCGTTTGCCCTCGAAAC
CGAAGAGCCCACAGGAGCCCTCTCCCCCTTCGCCCCCGGTGAGTCTGATCAGTGCCCTCGTCAGGGCCCA
TGTCGACTCCAACCCGGCTATGACCAGCCTGGACTATTCCAGGTTCCAGGCGAACCCTGACTATCAAATG
AGTGGAGATGACACCCAGCATATCCAGCAATTCTATGATCTCCTGACTGGCTCCATGGAGATCATCCGGG
GCTGGGCAGAGAAGATCCCTGGCTTCGCAGACCTGCCCAAAGCCGACCAAGACCTGCTTTTTGAATCAGC
TTTCTTAGAACTGTTTGTCCTTCGATTAGCATACAGGTCCAACCCAGTGGAGGGTAAACTCATCTTTTGC
AATGGGGTGGTCTTGCACAGGTTGCAATGCGTTCGTGGCTTTGGGGAATGGATTGATTCCATTGTTGAAT
TCTCCTCCAACTTGCAGAATATGAACATCGACATTTCTGCCTTCTCCTGCATTGCTGCCCTGGCTATGGT
CACAGAGAGACACGGGCTCAAGGAACCCAAGAGAGTGGAAGAACTGCAAAACAAGATTGTAAATTGTCTC
AAAGACCACGTGACTTTCAACAATGGGGGGTTGAACCGCCCCAATTATTTGTCCAAACTGTTGGGGAAGC
TCCCAGAACTTCGTACCCTTTGCACACAGGGGCTACAGCGCATTTTCTACCTGAAATTGGAAGACTTGGT
GCCACCGCCAGCAATAATTGACAAACTTTTCCTGGACACTTTACCTTTCTAGTAATGAACTAGTCCGTAA
CTTGAAAGTATTTCGATTTCTTGGCTTTATATATCTTGTGGAAAGGACGAATTGGGATGGGCTCGAGGCT
AGCAACGCGTTAAGTCGACAATCAACCTCTGGATTACAAAATTTGTGAAAGATTGACTGGTATTCTTAAC
TATGTTGCTCCTTTTACGCTATGTGGATACGCTGCTTTAATGCCTTTGTATCATGCTATTGCTTCCCGTA
TGGCTTTCATTTTCTCCTCCTTGTATAAATCCTGGTTGCTGTCTCTTTATGAGGAGTTGTGGCCCGTTGT
CAGGCAACGTGGCGTGGTGTGCACTGTGTTTGCTGACGCAACCCCCACTGGTTGGGGCATTGCCACCACC
TGTCAGCTCCTTTCCGGGACTTTCGCTTTCCCCCTCCCTATTGCCACGGCGGAACTCATCGCCGCCTGCC
TTGCCCGCTGCTGGACAGGGGCTCGGCTGTTGGGCACTGACAATTCCGTGGTGTTGTCGGGGAAATCATC
GTCCTTTCCTTGGCTGCTCGCCTGTGTTGCCACCTGGATTCTGCGCGGGACGTCCTTCTGCTACGTCCCT
TCGGCCCTCAATCCAGCGGACCTTCCTTCCCGCGGCCTGCTGCCGGCTCTGCGGCCTCTTCCGCGTCTTC
GCCTTCGCCCTCAGACGAGTCGGATCTCCCTTTGGGCCGCCTCCCCGCGTCGACTTTAAGACCAATGACT
TACAAGGCAGCTGTAGATCTTAGCCACTTTTTAAAAGAAAAGGGGGGACTGGAAGGGCTAATTCACTCCC
AACGAAGACAAGATCTGCTTTTTGCTTGTACTGGGTCTCTCTGGTTAGACCAGATCTGAGCCTGGGAGCT
CTCTGGCTAACTAGGGAACCCACTGCTTAAGCCTCAATAAAGCTTGCCTTGAGTGCTTCAAGTAGTGTGT
GCCCGTCTGTTGTGTGACTCTGGTAACTAGAGATCCCTCAGACCCTTTTAGTCAGTGTGGAAAATCTCTA
GCAGTACGTATAGTAGTTCATGTCATCTTATTATTCAGTATTTATAACTTGCAAAGAAATGAATATCAGA
GAGTGAGAGGAACTTGTTTATTGCAGCTTATAATGGTTACAAATAAAGCAATAGCATCACAAATTTCACA
AATAAAGCATTTTTTTCACTGCATTCTAGTTGTGGTTTGTCCAAACTCATCAATGTATCTTATCATGTCT
GGCTCTAGCTATCCCGCCCCTAACTCCGCCCATCCCGCCCCTAACTCCGCCCAGTTCCGCCCATTCTCCG
CCCCATGGCTGACTAATTTTTTTTATTTATGCAGAGGCCGAGGCCGCCTCGGCCTCTGAGCTATTCCAGA
AGTAGTGAGGAGGCTTTTTTGGAGGCCTAGGGACGTACCCAATTCGCCCTATAGTGAGTCGTATTACGCG
CGCTCACTGGCCGTCGTTTTACAACGTCGTGACTGGGAAAACCCTGGCGTTACCCAACTTAATCGCCTTG
CAGCACATCCCCCTTTCGCCAGCTGGCGTAATAGCGAAGAGGCCCGCACCGATCGCCCTTCCCAACAGTT
GCGCAGCCTGAATGGCGAATGGG
[124 nt withheld, positions 7304-7427]
C
[91 nt withheld, positions 7429-7519]
A
[49 nt withheld, positions 7521-7569]
CCTTTGACGTTGGAGTCCACGTTCTTT
[37 nt withheld, positions 7597-7633]
ACCCTATCTCGGTCTATTCTTTTGATTTATAAGGGATTTTGCCGATTTCGGCCTATTGGTTAAAAAATGA
GCTGATTTAACAAAAATTTAACGCGAATTTTAACAAAATATTAACGCTTACAATTTAGGTGGCACTTTTC
GGGGAAATGTGCGCGGAACCCCTATTTGTTTATTTTTCTAAATACATTCAAATATGTATCCGCTCATGAG
ACAATAACCCTGATAAATGCTTCAATAATATTGAAAAAGGAAGAGTATGAGTATTCAACATTTCCGTGTC
GCCCTTATTCCCTTTTTTGCGGCATTTTGCCTTCCTGTTTTTGCTCACCCAGAAACGCTGGTGAAAGTAA
AAGATGCTGAAGATCAGTTGGGTGCACGAGTGGGTTACATCGAACTGGATCTCAACAGCGGTAAGATCCT
TGAGAGTTTTCGCCCCGAAGAACGTTTTCCAATGATGAGCACTTTTAAAGTTCTGCTATGTGGCGCGGTA
TTATCCCGTATTGACGCCGGGCAAGAGCAACTCGGTCGCCGCATACACTATTCTCAGAATGACTTGGTTG
AGTACTCACCAGTCACAGAAAAGCATCTTACGGATGGCATGACAGTAAGAGAATTATGCAGTGCTGCCAT
AACCATGAGTGATAACACTGCGGCCAACTTACTTCTGACAACGATCGGAGGACCGAAGGAGCTAACCGCT
TTTTTGCACAACATGGGGGATCATGTAACTCGCCTTGATCGTTGGGAACCGGAGCTGAATGAAGCCATAC
CAAACGACGAGCGTGACACCACGATGCCTGTAGCAATGGCAACAACGTTGCGCAAACTATTAACTGGCGA
ACTACTTACTCTAGCTTCCCGGCAACAATTAATAGACTGGATGGAGGCGGATAAAGTTGCAGGACCACTT
CTGCGCTCGGCCCTTCCGGCTGGCTGGTTTATTGCTGATAAATCTGGAGCCGGTGAGCGTGGGTCTCGCG
GTATCATTGCAGCACTGGGGCCAGATGGTAAGCCCTCCCGTATCGTAGTTATCTACACGACGGGGAGTCA
GGCAACTATGGATGAACGAAATAGACAGATCGCTGAGATAGGTGCCTCACTGATTAAGCATTGGTAACTG
TCAGACCAAGTTTACTCATATATACTTTAGATTGATTTAAAACTTCATTTTTAATTTAAAAGGATCTAGG
TGAAGATCCTTTTTGATAATCTCATGACCAAAATCCCTTAACGTGAGTTTTCGTTCCACTGAGCGTCAGA
CCCCGTAGAAAAGATCAAAGGATCTTCTTGAGATCCTTTTTTTCTGCGCGTAATCTGCTGCTTGCAAACA
AAAAAACCACCGCTACCAGCGGTGGTTTGTTTGCCGGATCAAGAGCTACCAACTCTTTTTCCGAAGGTAA
CTGGCTTCAGCAGAGCGCAGATACCAAATACTGTTCTTCTAGTGTAGCCGTAGTTAGGCCACCACTTCAA
GAACTCTGTAGCACCGCCTACATACCTCGCTCTGCTAATCCTGTTACCAGTGGCTGCTGCCAGTGGCGAT
AAGTCGTGTCTTACCGGGTTGGACTCAAGACGATAGTTACCGGATAAGGCGCAGCGGTCGGGCTGAACGG
GGGGTTCGTGCACACAGCCCAGCTTGGAGCGAACGACCTACACCGAACTGAGATACCTACAGCGTGAGCT
ATGAGAAAGCGCCACGCTTCCCGAAGGGAGAAAGGCGGACAGGTATCCGGTAAGCGGCAGGGTCGGAACA
GGAGAGCGCACGAGGGAGCTTCCAGGGGGAAACGCCTGGTATCTTTATAGTCCTGTCGGGTTTCGCCACC
TCTGACTTGAGCGTCGATTTTTGTGATGCTCGTCAGGGGGGCGGAGCCTATGGAAAAACGCCAGCAACGC
GGCCTTTTTACGGTTCCTGGCCTTTTGCTGGCCTTTTGCTCACATGTTCTTTCCTGCGTTATCCCCTGAT
TCTGTGGATAACCGTATTACCGCCTTTGAGTGAGCTGATACCGCTCGCCGCAGCCGAACGACCGAGCGCA
GCGAGTCAGTGAGCGAGGAAGCGGAAGAGCGCCCAATACGCAAACCGCCTCTCCCCGCGCGTTGGCCGAT
TCATTAATGCAGCTGGCACGACAGGTTTCCCGACTGGAAAGCGGGCAGTGAGCGCAACGCAATTAATGTG
AGTTAGCTCACTCATTAGGCACCCCAGGCTTTACACTTTATGCTTCCGGCTCGTATGTTGTGTGGAATTG
TGAGCGGATAACAATTTCACACAGGAAACAGCTATGACCATGATTACGCCAAGCGCGCAATTAACCCTCA
CTAAAGGGAACAAAAGCTGGAGCTGCAAGC
Features (pLannotate 1.2.2; 31 found; start..end, strand, type, name):
      5..231     +  promoter       RSV promoter: Rous sarcoma virus enhancer/promoter
    232..412     +  LTR            5' LTR (truncated): truncated 5' long terminal repeat (LTR) from HIV-1
    459..584     +  misc_feature   HIV-1 Ψ: packaging signal of human immunodeficiency virus type 1
    568..931     +  CDS            HIV-1 gag (fragment): gag protein from human immunodeficiency virus 1; gag
   1077..1310    +  misc_feature   RRE: The Rev response element (RRE) of HIV-1 allows for Rev-dependent mRNA export from the nucleus to the cytoplasm.
   1687..1713    +  CDS            Rev (fragment): human immunodeficiency virus 1 (HIV-1) Rev protein; rev; enhances nuclear export of unspliced and incompletely spliced viral mRNAs
   1720..1743    +  promoter       SV40 promoter (fragment): SV40 early promoter
   1744..1815    +  promoter       SV40 promoter (fragment): SV40 enhancer and early promoter
   1839..1974    +  rep_origin     SV40 ori: SV40 origin of replication
   2020..2616    +  CDS            PuroR (fragment): puromycin N-acetyltransferase; pac from Streptomyces; confers resistance to puromycin
   2665..2782    +  misc_feature   cPPT/CTS: central polypurine tract and central termination sequence of HIV-1
   2847..2913    +  CDS            small t antigen (fragment): SV40 (simian virus 40) small t antigen
   2920..4098    +  promoter       EF-1α promoter: strong constitutive promoter for human elongation factor EF-1α
   4115..5719    +  CDS            NR4A2 (fragment): NR4A2_HUMAN - Also known as NOT, NURR1, TINUR. Experimental evidence at protein level: Swiss-Prot protein existence level 1. Transcriptional regulator which is important for the differentiation and maintenance of meso-diencephalic dopaminergic (mdDA) neurons during development. It is crucial for expression of a set of genes such as SLC6A3, SLC18A2, TH and DRD2 which are essential for development of mdDA neurons (By similarity). From Homo sapiens (Human).
   5735..5788    +  promoter       U6 promoter (fragment): RNA polymerase III promoter for human U6 snRNA
   5830..6418    +  misc_feature   WPRE: woodchuck hepatitis virus posttranscriptional regulatory element
   6469..6488    +  misc_feature   cPPT/CTS (fragment): central polypurine tract and central termination sequence of HIV-1
   6490..6723    +  LTR            3' LTR (ΔU3): self-inactivating 3' long terminal repeat (LTR) from HIV-1
   6801..6922    +  polyA_signal   SV40 poly(A) signal: SV40 polyadenylation signal
   6962..7097    +  rep_origin     SV40 ori: SV40 origin of replication
   7118..7136    -  promoter       T7 promoter: promoter for bacteriophage T7 RNA polymerase
   7144..7299    +  CDS            lacZα (fragment): LacZα fragment of β-galactosidase; lacZ fragment
   7304..7732    +  rep_origin     f1 ori (sequence partly withheld): f1 bacteriophage origin of replication; arrow indicates direction of (+) strand synthesis
   7785..7889    +  promoter       AmpR promoter: bla
   7890..8750    +  CDS            AmpR: β-lactamase; bla; confers resistance to ampicillin, carbenicillin, and related antibiotics
   8921..9509    +  rep_origin     ori: high-copy-number ColE1/pMB1/pBR322/pUC origin of replication
   9692..9784    +  CDS            lacI (fragment): lac repressor; lacI; The lac repressor binds to the lac operator to inhibit transcription in E. coli. This inhibition can be relieved by adding lactose or isopropyl-β-D-thiogalactopyranoside (IPTG).
   9797..9818    +  protein_bind   CAP binding site: CAP binding activates transcription in the presence of cAMP. E. coli catabolite activator protein
   9833..9863    +  promoter       lac promoter: promoter for the E. coli lac operon
   9871..9887    +  protein_bind   lac operator: The lac repressor binds to the lac operator to inhibit transcription in E. coli. This inhibition can be relieved by adding lactose or isopropyl-β-D-thiogalactopyranoside (IPTG). lac repressor encoded by lacI
   9932..9950    +  promoter       T3 promoter: promoter for bacteriophage T3 RNA polymerase
