[The description below was written by a language model from this plasmid's Addgene catalogue record and pLannotate feature annotations shown in this document.]
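Description:
TFORF1857 is a third-generation-style, self-inactivating lentiviral expression plasmid built on the pLX_TRC317 backbone and carrying the human transcription factor NR4A2 (also known as NURR1, NOT or TINUR), a nuclear receptor important for the differentiation and maintenance of midbrain dopaminergic neurons. It belongs to a barcoded transcription factor ORF collection. Each ORF is paired with a unique 24-bp barcode, so the factor delivered to a cell can be identified by sequencing in pooled overexpression screens. In bacteria the plasmid is maintained through a high-copy ColE1/pUC origin and selected with ampicillin (AmpR). An f1 origin and remnants of a lac/T7/T3 cloning region are also present in the backbone. The depositor notes that recombination can occur, as is common for plasmids with LTR repeats.

The viral genome is transcribed from an RSV promoter fused to a truncated HIV-1 5' LTR, followed by the Ψ packaging signal, a partial gag sequence and the RRE for Rev-dependent nuclear export. It ends with a ΔU3 3' LTR, which inactivates LTR promoter activity after integration, and an SV40 polyadenylation signal lies beyond it. Within the transfer cassette, an SV40 promoter drives the puromycin N-acetyltransferase gene for selection of transduced mammalian cells. A cPPT/CTS element supports nuclear import. The EF-1α promoter drives constitutive expression of the synthesized NR4A2 ORF, with a WPRE downstream to enhance transcript stability and expression. The barcode is not annotated separately in the feature table. The short sequence between the ORF and the WPRE, which includes a U6 promoter fragment match, may correspond to this region, but the record does not confirm it. The construct is used to make lentivirus for stable NR4A2 overexpression, for example in directed differentiation studies.
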