Addgene plasmid #142875: TFORF1857
Purpose: Lentiviral vector for overexpressing transcription factor ORFs with unique 24-bp barcodes. Barcodes facilitate identification of transcription factors in pooled screens.
Depositing lab: Feng Zhang. Depositing organization: Broad Institute. Publication: A transcription factor atlas of directed differentiation. Joung J, Ma S, Tay T, Geiger-Schuller KR, Kirchgatterer PC, Verdine VK, Guo B, Arias-Garcia MA, Allen WE, Singh A, Kuksenko O, Abudayyeh OO, Gootenberg JS, Fu Z, Macrae RK, Buenrostro JD, Regev A, Zhang F. Cell. 2023 Jan 5;186(1):209-229.e26. doi: 10.1016/j.cell.2022.11.026. PubMed 36608654.
Backbone
  Vector backbone: pLX_TRC317
  Backbone manufacturer: Broad Institute Genetic Perturbation Platform
  Backbone size w/o insert (bp): 8264
  Vector type: Mammalian Expression, Lentiviral
  Selectable markers: Puromycin
Growth in bacteria
  Bacterial resistance: Ampicillin, 100 μg/mL
  Growth temperature: 37°C
  Growth strain: NEB Stable
  Copy number: High Copy
Gene/Insert
  Gene/Insert name: NR4A2
  Species: H. sapiens (human)
  Insert size (bp): 1709
  Entrez Gene: NR4A2 (a.k.a. HZF-3, IDLDP, NOT, NURR1, RNR1, TINUR)
  Promoter: EF1a
  Cloning method: Unknown
  Sequencing primers: 5′ GGGTGGAGACTGAAGTTAGGCCAG; 3′ CACATAGCGTAAAAGGAGCAACATAG
Terms and licenses: Academic/Nonprofit Terms; Industry Terms: Not Available to Industry
Depositor comments: XM_005246622,ENST00000426264 . The transcription factor ORF portion of this plasmid was synthesized by Genewiz. Please test multiple small colonies in case of plasmid recombination. To make this collection available in a timely manner, a portion of this collection was not fully sequenced by Addgene. If an Addgene verified full plasmid sequence is not available, please contact us prior to placing an order to request the full sequence.
How to cite: TFORF1857 was a gift from Feng Zhang (Addgene plasmid # 142875 ; http://n2t.net/addgene:142875 ; RRID:Addgene_142875)
