>Addgene plasmid #142875 | TFORF1857 | depositor partial sequence | sequence record 280763 | Insert
ACCGCCACCATGGACAACTACAGCACAGGCTACGACGTCAAGCCACCTTGCTTGTACCAAATGCCCCTGT
CCGGACAGCAGTCCTCCATTAAGGTAGAAGACATTCAGATGCACAACTACCAGCAACACAGCCACCTGCC
CCCCCAGTCTGAGGAGATGATGCCGCACTCCGGGTCGGTTTACTACAAGCCCTCCTCGCCCCCGACGCCC
ACCACCCCGGGCTTCCAGGTGCAGCACAGCCCCATGTGGGACGACCCGGGATCTCTCCACAACTTCCACC
AGAACTACGTGGCCACTACGCACATGATCGAGCAGAGGAAAACGCCAGTCTCCCGCCTCTCCCTCTTCTC
CTTTAAGCAATCGCCCCCTGGCACCCCGGTGTCTAGTTGCCAGATGCGCTTCGACGGGCCCCTGCACGTC
CCCATGAACCCGGAGCCCGCCGGCAGCCACCACGTGGTGGACGGGCAGACCTTCGCTGTGCCCAACCCCA
TTCGCAAGCCCGCGTCCATGGGCTTCCCGGGCCTGCAGATCGGCCACGCGTCTCAGCTGCTCGACACGCA
GGTGCCCTCACCGCCGTCGCGGGGCTCCCCCTCCAACGAGGGGCTGTGCGCTGTGTGTGGGGACAACGCG
GCCTGCCAACACTACGGCGTGCGCACCTGTGAGGGCTGCAAAGGCTTCTTTAAGCGCACAGTGCAAAAAA
ATGCAAAATACGTGTGTTTAGCAAATAAAAACTGCCCAGTGGACAAGCGTCGCCGGAATCGCTGTCAGTA
CTGCCGATTTCAGAAGTGCCTGGCTGTTGGGATGGTCAAAGAAGTGGTTCGCACAGACAGTTTAAAAGGC
CGGAGAGGTCGTTTGCCCTCGAAACCGAAGAGCCCACAGGAGCCCTCTCCCCCTTCGCCCCCGGTGAGTC
TGATCAGTGCCCTCGTCAGGGCCCATGTCGACTCCAACCCGGCTATGACCAGCCTGGACTATTCCAGGTT
CCAGGCGAACCCTGACTATCAAATGAGTGGAGATGACACCCAGCATATCCAGCAATTCTATGATCTCCTG
ACTGGCTCCATGGAGATCATCCGGGGCTGGGCAGAGAAGATCCCTGGCTTCGCAGACCTGCCCAAAGCCG
ACCAAGACCTGCTTTTTGAATCAGCTTTCTTAGAACTGTTTGTCCTTCGATTAGCATACAGGTCCAACCC
AGTGGAGGGTAAACTCATCTTTTGCAATGGGGTGGTCTTGCACAGGTTGCAATGCGTTCGTGGCTTTGGG
GAATGGATTGATTCCATTGTTGAATTCTCCTCCAACTTGCAGAATATGAACATCGACATTTCTGCCTTCT
CCTGCATTGCTGCCCTGGCTATGGTCACAGAGAGACACGGGCTCAAGGAACCCAAGAGAGTGGAAGAACT
GCAAAACAAGATTGTAAATTGTCTCAAAGACCACGTGACTTTCAACAATGGGGGGTTGAACCGCCCCAAT
TATTTGTCCAAACTGTTGGGGAAGCTCCCAGAACTTCGTACCCTTTGCACACAGGGGCTACAGCGCATTT
TCTACCTGAAATTGGAAGACTTGGTGCCACCGCCAGCAATAATTGACAAACTTTTCCTGGACACTTTACC
TTTCTAGTAATGAACTAGTCCGTAACTTGAAAGTATTTCGATTTCTTGGCTTTATATATCTTGTGGAAAG
GACGAATTGGGATGGGCTCGAGGCTAGCA
