>Addgene plasmid #142875 | TFORF1857 | depositor partial sequence | sequence record 280764 | Barcode
ATTGGGATGGGCTCGAGGCTAGCA
